>Addgene plasmid #33215 | pDMG1e | depositor partial sequence | sequence record 39471 | cog-1 3'UTR - 2nd site mismatch
CTTTTAAGCGTTCTACCTCTCCCCCTCCCTTCAACCGAGTGTATTATTCCCCCAATTTGTTTGCAATTTT
TTCCTGAAGCCCTCTAAGAAAATCCAAAATCATGACCTACTTCCGTCTTTACACCTGATTACCTGAATAC
CAACACCCCACACAGATGCCATGATCTCTCGTCTTTTCTCGTACTTTTGTATAATTTTTTTTCTTAATTT
TTTTGCATGTTTTCCCATAGTTATAGCCATTTTTTTTTCTTTTTTTTTCCAAATCATCGTCACTTATACA
AAAACCAAACTCCCTTTTACCGTTAAACCATGCCCAAACACTACAAATTTCCCATTTAATTGTACGTTTT
TTTCTCTTCAAATTGGATTCTAATGACATAAATTTATTAGATTAA
