>Addgene plasmid #33215 | pDMG1e | addgene partial sequence | sequence record 41270 | EBV-rev 5'-GTGGTTTGTCCAAACTCATC-3'
ATCTAATAAATTTATGTCATTAGAATCCAATTTGAAGAGAAAAAAACGTACAATTAAATGGGAAATTTGT
AGTGTTTGGGCATGGTTTAACGGTAAAAGGGAGTTTGGTTTTTGTATAAGTGACGATGATTTGGAAAAAA
AAAGAAAAAAAAATGGCTATAACTATGGGAAAACATGCAAAAAAATTAAGAAAAAAAATTATACAAAAGT
ACGAGAAAAGACGAGAGATCATGGCATCTGTGTGGGGTGTTGGTATTCAGGTAATCAGGTGTAAAGACGG
AAGTAGGTCATGATTTTGGATTTTCTTAGAGGGCTTCAGGAAAAAATTGCAAACAAATTGGGGGAATAAT
ACACTCGGTTGAAGGGAGGGGGAGAGGTAGAACGCTTAAAAGTCTAGAACACTAGTAGTGATATCGAGAC
CGGTATAGAGCTCCTAGAATTATTGTTCATTTTTGAGAACTCGCTCAACGAACGATTTGATATATTTTCC
CATTTCATCAGGTGCATCTTCTTGCGAAAAATGAAGACCTTTTACTTTGACAAATTCAGTATTAGGAAAC
TTCTTGGCACCTTCAACAATAGCATTGGAAAAGAATCCTGGGTCCGATTCAATAAACATTTTTGGTAAAT
CATCACTTGCACGTAGATAAGCATTATAATTCCTAACAATTTGTACAACGTCAGGTTTACCACCTTTTAC
TAACGGGATTTCACGAGGCCATGATAATGTTGGACGACGAACTTCACCTTTCTCTTTGAATGGTTCAAGA
TATGCTGCAAATTCTTCTGGTTCTAACTTTCTCATGATTTTTGATGGCAACATGGTTTCCACGAAGAAGT
TATTCTCCAAAACCATTTTTTCTCC
