[The description below was written by a language model from this plasmid's Addgene catalogue record.]
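Description:
pDMG1e is a mammalian-expression luciferase reporter plasmid built on the pIS1 backbone (about 4.1 kb without insert). It is propagated in E. coli as a high-copy plasmid under ampicillin selection. No feature table accompanies the record, so the promoter driving the reporter, the polyadenylation signal, the origin of replication and the specific type of luciferase are not stated.

The insert is the 3′ untranslated region of the C. elegans gene cog-1, cloned between XbaI and EagI sites, both of which were preserved. The luciferase open reading frame lies upstream on the backbone. Although the record lists luciferase as an N-terminal "tag", the arrangement is best understood as a reporter coding sequence followed by a heterologous 3′UTR, so that luciferase output reflects post-transcriptional regulation acting through that UTR. This version carries a mutation described as "2nd site mismatch", which suggests that the second of the microRNA target sites in the UTR has been altered to disrupt pairing. The exact nucleotide changes are not given.

The associated publication examines how weak seed-pairing stability and high target-site abundance limit the targeting proficiency of lsy-6 and other microRNAs. In that context, the construct is most plausibly one of a series of wild-type and site-mutant cog-1 UTR reporters. Such reporters are transfected into mammalian cells together with a microRNA to measure how much repression each site contributes, with mismatch variants serving as controls or as a means of isolating the effect of the remaining intact site.
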