Addgene plasmid #33215: pDMG1e
Depositing lab: David Bartel. Depositing organization: Whitehead Institute for Biomedical Research. Publication: Weak seed-pairing stability and high target-site abundance decrease the proficiency of lsy-6 and other microRNAs. Garcia DM, Baek D, Shin C, Bell GW, Grimson A, Bartel DP. Nat Struct Mol Biol. 2011 Sep 11;18(10):1139-46. doi: 10.1038/nsmb.2115. PubMed 21909094.
Backbone
  Vector backbone: pIS1
  Backbone manufacturer: Addgene (#12179)
  Backbone size w/o insert (bp): 4085
  Vector type: Mammalian Expression, Luciferase
Growth in bacteria
  Bacterial resistance: Ampicillin, 100 μg/mL
  Growth temperature: 37°C
  Growth strain: DH5alpha
  Copy number: High Copy
Gene/Insert
  Gene/Insert name: cog-1 3'UTR
  Species: C. elegans (nematode)
  Mutation: 2nd site mismatch
  GenBank ID: NM_001027093
  Entrez Gene: cog-1 (a.k.a. R03C1.3)
  Tag / fusion protein: Luciferase (N terminal on backbone)
  Cloning method: Restriction Enzyme; 5′ cloning site XbaI (not destroyed); 3′ cloning site EagI (not destroyed)
  Sequencing primers: 5′ none; 3′ EBV Reverse
Terms and licenses: Academic/Nonprofit Terms; Industry Terms: Not Available to Industry
How to cite: pDMG1e was a gift from David Bartel (Addgene plasmid # 33215 ; http://n2t.net/addgene:33215 ; RRID:Addgene_33215)
